Addgene plasmid #56560: mCitrine-Gamma-Tubulin-17
Purpose: Localization: Centrosomes, Excitation: 516, Emission: 529
Depositing lab: Michael Davidson.
Backbone
  Vector backbone: mCitrine
  Backbone size w/o insert (bp): 4750
  Vector type: Mammalian Expression
  Selectable markers: Neomycin (select with G418)
Growth in bacteria
  Bacterial resistance: Kanamycin, 50 μg/mL
  Growth temperature: 37°C
  Growth strain: DH5alpha
  Copy number: High Copy
Gene/Insert
  Gene/Insert name: Gamma-Tubulin (alt name: NM_001070.4)
  Species: H. sapiens (human)
  Entrez Gene: TUBG1 (a.k.a. CDCBM4, GCP-1, TUBG, TUBGCP1)
  Promoter: CMV
  Tag / fusion protein: mCitrine
  Cloning method: Unknown
  Sequencing primers: 5′ CMV-F; 3′ SV40pA-R
Terms and licenses: Academic/Nonprofit Terms; Industry Terms
Depositor comments: . Excitation = 516; Emission = 529
How to cite: mCitrine-Gamma-Tubulin-17 was a gift from Michael Davidson (Addgene plasmid # 56560 ; http://n2t.net/addgene:56560 ; RRID:Addgene_56560)
