[The description below was written by a language model from this plasmid's Addgene catalogue record.]
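Description:
mCitrine-Gamma-Tubulin-17 is a mammalian expression plasmid that produces human gamma-tubulin (TUBG1) fused to the yellow fluorescent protein mCitrine. It is built on an mCitrine backbone of about 4.75 kb (size without insert). In bacteria it is maintained as a high-copy plasmid under kanamycin selection. For mammalian cells it carries a neomycin resistance marker, so stably transfected cells can be selected with G418. The record does not name the replication origin or give a feature table, so the exact arrangement of backbone elements cannot be confirmed. The listed sequencing primers do indicate an SV40 polyadenylation signal downstream of the expression cassette.

The fusion is driven by the CMV promoter, a strong constitutive viral promoter that gives robust expression in most commonly used mammalian cell lines. The record lists mCitrine as the tag but does not say whether it sits at the N- or C-terminus of gamma-tubulin. The "17" in the name may refer to a linker between the two proteins, although this is not stated. The cloning method is recorded as unknown.

Gamma-tubulin is a core component of the microtubule-nucleating machinery concentrated at centrosomes, and the stated purpose of the construct is centrosome localization. The fusion therefore serves as a fluorescent marker for labelling centrosomes by microscopy in transfected cells. Its excitation peak is 516 nm and its emission peak is 529 nm, which suits standard yellow fluorescent protein filter sets and allows it to be combined with spectrally distinct markers.
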