>Addgene plasmid #56560 | mCitrine-Gamma-Tubulin-17 | depositor partial sequence | sequence record 87449 | insert sequence
GACGTCAGATCCGCTAGCGCCACCATGCCGAGGGAAATCATCACCCTACAGTTGGGCCAGTGCGGCAATC
AGATTGGGTTCGAGTTCTGGAAACAGCTGTGCGCCGAGCATGGTATCAGCCCCGAGGGCATCGTGGAGGA
GTTCGCCACCGAGGGCACTGACCACAAGGACGTCTTTTTCTACCAGGCAGACGATGAGCACTACATCCCC
CGGGCCGTGCTGCTGGACTTGGAACCCCGGGTGATCCACTCCATCCTCAACTCCCCCTATGCCAAGCTCT
ACAACCCAGAGAACATCTACCTGTCGGAACATGGAGGAGGAGCTGGCAACAACTGGGCCAGCGGATTCTC
CCAGGGAGAAAAGATCCATGAGGACATTTTTGACATCATAGACCGGGAGGCAGATGGTAGTGACAGTCTA
GAGGGCTTTGTGCTGTGTCACTCCATTGCTGGGGGGACAGGCTCTGGACTGGGTTCCTACCTCTTAGAAC
GGCTGAATGACAGGTATCCTAAGAAGCTGGTGCAGACATACTCAGTGTTTCCCAACCAGGACGAGATGAG
CGATGTGGTGGTCCAGCCTTACAATTCACTCCTCACACTCAAGAGGCTGACGCAGAATGCAGACTGTGTG
GTGGTGCTGGACAACACAGCCCTGAACCGGATTGCCACAGACCGCCTGCACATCCAGAACCCATCCTTCT
CCCAGATCAACCAGCTGGTGTCTACCATCATGTCAGCCAGCACCACCACCCTGCGCTACCCTGGCTACAT
GAACAATGACCTCATCGGCCTCATCGCCTCGCTCATTCCCACCCCACGGCTCCACTTCCTCATGACCGGC
TACACCCCTCTCACTACGGACCAGTCAGTGGCCAGCGTGAGGAAGACCACGGTCCTGGATGTCATGAGGC
GGCTGCTGCAGCCCAAGAACGTGATGGTGTCCACAGGCCGAGACCGCCAGACCAACCACTGCTACATCGC
CATCCTCAACATCATCCAGGGAGAGGTGGACCCCACCCAGGTCCACAAGAGCTTGCAGAGGATCCGGGAA
CGCAAGTTGGCCAACTTCATCCCGTGGGGCCCCGCCAGCATCCAGGTGGCCCTGTCGAGGAAGTCTCCCT
ACCTGCCCTCGGCCCACCGGGTCAGCGGGCTCATGATGGCCAACCACACCAGCATCTCCTCGCTCTTCGA
GAGAACCTGTCGCCAGTATGACAAGCTGCGTAAGCGGGAGGCCTTCCTGGAGCAGTTCCGCAAGGAGGAC
ATGTTCAAGGACAACTTTGATGAGATGGACACATCCAGGGAGATTGTGCAGCAGCTCATCGATGAGTACC
ATGCGGCCACACGGCCAGACTACATCTCCTGGGGCACTCAGGAGCAGCGAATTCTGCAGTCGACGGTACC
GCGGGCCCGGGATCCACCGGTCGCCACCATGGTGAGCAAGGGCGAGGAGCTGTTCACCGGGGTGGTGCCC
ATCCTGGTCGAGCTGGACGGCGACGTAAACGGCCACAAGTTCAGCGTGTCCGGCGAGGGCGAGGGCGATG
CCACCTACGGCAAGCTGACCCTGAAGTTCATCTGCACCACCGGCAAGCTGCCCGTGCCCTGGCCCACCCT
CGTGACCACCTTCGGCTACGGCCTGATGTGCTTCGCCCGCTACCCCGACCACATGAAGCAGCACGACTTC
TTCAAGTCCGCCATGCCCGAAGGCTACGTCCAGGAGCGCACCATCTTCTTCAAGGACGACGGCAACTACA
AGACCCGCGCCGAGGTGAAGTTCGAGGGCGACACCCTGGTGAACCGCATCGAGCTGAAGGGCATCGACTT
CAAGGAGGACGGCAACATCCTGGGGCACAAGCTGGAGTACAACTACAACAGCCACAACGTCTATATCATG
GCCGACAAGCAGAAGAACGGCATCAAGGTGAACTTCAAGATCCGCCACAACATCGAGGACGGCAGCGTGC
AGCTCGCCGACCACTACCAGCAGAACACCCCCATCGGCGACGGCCCCGTGCTGCTGCCCGACAACCACTA
CCTGAGCTACCAGTCCAAGCTGAGCAAAGACCCCAACGAGAAGCGCGATCACATGGTCCTGCTGGAGTTC
GTGACCGCCGCCGGGATCACTCTCGGCATGGACGAGCTGTACAAGTAAGCGGCCGCGACTCTAGATCATA
ATCAGCCATACCACATT
