>Addgene plasmid #56560 | mCitrine-Gamma-Tubulin-17 | addgene partial sequence | sequence record 121789 | EGFP-N 5'-CGTCGCCGTCCAGCTCGACCAG-3'
AGGAATTCGCTGCTCCTGAGTGCCCCAGGAGATGTAGTCTGGCCGTGTGGCCGCATGGTACTCATCGATG
AGCTGCTGCACAATCTCCCTGGATGTGTCCATCTCATCAAAGTTGTCCTTGAACATGTCCTCCTTGCGGA
ACTGCTCCAGGAAGGCCTCCCGCTTACGCAGCTTGTCATACTGGCGACAGGTTCTCTCGAAGAGCGAGGA
GATGCTGGTGTGGTTGGCCATCATGAGCCCGCTGACCCGGTGGGCCGAGGGCAGGTAGGGAGACTTCCTC
GACAGGGCCACCTGGATGCTGGCGGGGCCCCACGGGATGAAGTTGGCCAACTTGCGTTCCCGGATCCTCT
GCAAGCTCTTGTGGACCTGGGTGGGGTCCACCTCTCCCTGGATGATGTTGAGGATGGCGATGTAGCAGTG
GTTGGTCTGGCGGTCTCGGCCTGTGGACACCATCAC
